>Addgene plasmid #75449 | pECT1E | depositor full sequence | sequence record 146477 | pECT1E sequence 4534 bps
CTCGAGAATCAGCTGTTGCCCGTCTCACTGGTGAAAAGAAAAACCACCCTGGCTCCCAATACGCAAACCG
CCTCTCCCCGCGCGTTGGCCGATTCATTAATGCAACTGGCACGACAGGTTTCCCGACTGGAAAGCGGGCA
GGCGGCGAACAAAAACGAAGAAAACACCAACGAAGTGCCCGACGGAATGCTGAACGCGGGCCAGGCGAAC
CGTCTTCAGTTGTAACCGCGGAGGAGAAAGTACCATGATTCCGGGGATCCGTCGACCTGCAGTTCGAAGT
TCCTATTCTCTAGAAAGTATAGGAACTTCAGAGCGCTTTTGAAGCTCACGCTGCCGCAAGCACTCAGGGC
GCAAGGGCTGCTAAAGGAAGCGGAACACGTAGAAAGCCAGTCCGCAGAAACGGTGCTGACCCCGGATGAA
TGTCAGCTACTGGGCTATCTGGACAAGGGAAAACGCAAGCGCAAAGAGAAAGCAGGTAGCTTGCAGTGGG
CTTACATGGCGATAGCTAGACTGGGCGGTTTTATGGACAGCAAGCGAACCGGAATTGCCAGCTGGGGCGC
CCTCTGGTAAGGTTGGGAAGCCCTGCAAAGTAAACTGGATGGCTTTCTTGCCGCCAAGGATCTGATGGCG
CAGGGGATCAAGATCTGATCAAGAGACAGGATGAGGATCGTTTCGCATGATTGAACAAGATGGATTGCAC
GCAGGTTCTCCGGCCGCTTGGGTGGAGAGGCTATTCGGCTATGACTGGGCACAACAGACAATCGGCTGCT
CTGATGCCGCCGTGTTCCGGCTGTCAGCGCAGGGGCGCCCGGTTCTTTTTGTCAAGACCGACCTGTCCGG
TGCCCTGAATGAACTGCAGGACGAGGCAGCGCGGCTATCGTGGCTGGCCACGACGGGCGTTCCTTGCGCA
GCTGTGCTCGACGTTGTCACTGAAGCGGGAAGGGACTGGCTGCTATTGGGCGAAGTGCCGGGGCAGGATC
TCCTGTCATCTCACCTTGCTCCTGCCGAGAAAGTATCCATCATGGCTGATGCAATGCGGCGGCTGCATAC
GCTTGATCCGGCTACCTGCCCATTCGACCACCAAGCGAAACATCGCATCGAGCGAGCACGTACTCGGATG
GAAGCCGGTCTTGTCGATCAGGATGATCTGGACGAAGAGCATCAGGGGCTCGCGCCAGCCGAACTGTTCG
CCAGGCTCAAGGCGCGCATGCCCGACGGCGAGGATCTCGTCGTGACCCATGGCGATGCCTGCTTGCCGAA
TATCATGGTGGAAAATGGCCGCTTTTCTGGATTCATCGACTGTGGCCGGCTGGGTGTGGCGGACCGCTAT
CAGGACATAGCGTTGGCTACCCGTGATATTGCTGAAGAGCTTGGCGGCGAATGGGCTGACCGCTTCCTCG
TGCTTTACGGTATCGCCGCTCCCGATTCGCAGCGCATCGCCTTCTATCGCCTTCTTGACGAGTTCTTCTA
ATAAGGGGATCTTGAAGTTCCTATTCCGAAGTTCCTATTCTCTAGAAAGTATAGGAACTTCGAAGCAGCT
CCAGCCTACATAAAAGCTTTAAGTTGGTTCTCTTGGATCAATTTGCTGACAATGGCGTTTACCTTACCAG
TAATGTATTCAAGGCTAATTTTTTCAAGTTCATTCCAACCAATGATAGGCATCACTTCTTGGATAGGGAT
AAGGTTTTTATTATTATCAATAATATAATCAAGATAATGTTCAAATATACTTTCTAAGGCAGACCAACCA
TTTGTTAAATCAGTTTTTGTTGTGATGTAGGCATCAATCATAATTAATTGCTGCTTATAACAGGCACTGA
GTAATTGTTTTTTATTTTTAAAGTGATGATAAAAGGCACCTTTGGTCACCAACGCTTTTCCCGAGATCCT
CTACGCCGGACGCATCGTGGCCGGCATCACCGGCGCCACAGGTGCGGTTGCTGGCGCCTATATCGCCGAC
ATCACCGATGGGGAAGATCGGGCTCGCCACTTCGGGCTCATGAGCGCTTGTTTCGGCGTGGGTATGGTGG
CAGGCCCCGTGGCCGGGGGACTGTTGGGCGCCATCTCCTTGCTGCCTCGCGCGTTTCGGTGATGACGGTG
AAAACCTCTGACACATGCAGCTCCCGGAGACGGTCACAGCTTGTCTGTAAGCGGATGCCGGGAGCAGACA
AGCCCGTCAGGGCGCGTCAGCGGGTGTTGGCGGGTGTCGGGGCGCAGCCATGACCCAGTCACGTAGCGAT
AGCGGAGTGTATACTGGCTTAACTATGCGGCATCAGAGCAGATTGTACTGAGAGTGCACCATAAATCAAT
CTAAAGTATATATGAGTAAACTTGGTCTGACAGTTACCAATGCTTAATCAGTGAGGCACCTATCTCAGCG
ATCTGTCTATTTCGTTCATCCATAGTTGCCTGACTCCCCGTCGTGTAGATAACTACGATACGGGAGGGCT
TACCATCTGGCCCCAGTGCTGCAATGATACCGCGAGACCCACGCTCACCGGCTCCAGATTTATCAGCAAT
AAACCAGCCAGCCGGAAGGGCCGAGCGCAGAAGTGGTCCTGCAACTTTATCCGCCTCCATCCAGTCTATT
AATTGTTGCCGGGAAGCTAGAGTAAGTAGTTCGCCAGTTAATAGTTTGCGCAACGTTGTTGCCATTGCTG
CAGGCATCGTGGTGTCACGCTCGTCGTTTGGTATGGCTTCATTCAGCTCCGGTTCCCAACGATCAAGGCG
AGTTACATGATCCCCCATGTTGTGCAAAAAAGCGGTTAGCTCCTTCGGTCCTCCGATCGTTGTCAGAAGT
AAGTTGGCCGCAGTGTTATCACTCATGGTTATGGCAGCACTGCATAATTCTCTTACTGTCATGCCATCCG
TAAGATGCTTTTCTGTGACTGGTGAGTACTCAACCAAGTCATTCTGAGAATAGTGTATGCGGCGACCGAG
TTGCTCTTGCCCGGCGTCAACACGGGATAATACCGCGCCACATAGCAGAACTTTAAAAGTGCTCATCATT
GGAAAACGTTCTTCGGGGCGAAAACTCTCAAGGATCTTACCGCTGTTGAGATCCAGTTCGATGTAACCCA
CTCGTGCACCCAACTGATCTTCAGCATCTTTTACTTTCACCAGCGTTTCTGGGTGAGCAAAAACAGGAAG
GCAAAATGCCGCAAAAAAGGGAATAAGGGCGACACGGAAATGTTGAATACTCATACTCTTCCTTTTTCAA
TATTATTGAAGCATTTATCAGGGTTATTGTCTCATGAGCGGATACATATTTGAATGTATTTAGAAAAATA
AACAAATAGGGGTTCCGCGCACATTTCCCCGAAAAGTGCCACCTGACGTCTAAGAAACCATTATTATCAT
GACATTAACCTATAAAAATAGGCGTATCACGAGGCCCTTTCGTCTTCAAGAATTCCCATGTCAGCCGTTA
AGTGTTCCTGTGTCACTCAAAATTGCTTTGAGAGGCTCTAAGGGCTTCTCAGTGCGTTACATCCCTGGCT
TGTTGTCCACAACCGTTAAACCTTAAAAGCTTTAAAAGCCTTATATATTCTTTTTTTTCTTATAAAACTT
AAAACCTTAGAGGCTATTTAAGTTGCTGATTTATATTAATTTTATTGTTCAAACATGAGAGCTTAGTACG
TGAAACATGAGAGCTTAGTACGTTAGCCATGAGAGCTTAGTACGTTAGCCATGAGGGTTTAGTTCGTTAA
ACATGAGAGCTTAGTACGTTAAACATGAGAGCTTAGTACGTGAAACATGAGAGCTTAGTACGTACTATCA
ACAGGTTGAACTGCTGATCTTCAGATCCTCTACGCCGGACGCATCGTGGGGATCTGGTTCCGCGCACATT
TCCCCGAAAAGTGCCACCTAAATTGTAAGCGTTAATATTTTGTTAAAATTCGCGTTAAATTTTTGTTAAA
TCAGCTCATTTTTTAACCAATAGGCCGAAATCGGCAAAATCCCTTATAAATCAAAAGAATAGACCGAGAT
AGGGT
[37 nt withheld, positions 3996-4032]
AAAGAACGTGGACTCCAACGTCAAAGG
[49 nt withheld, positions 4060-4108]
T
[91 nt withheld, positions 4110-4200]
G
[124 nt withheld, positions 4202-4325]
CCCATTCGCCATTCAGGCTGCGCAACTGTTGGGAAGGGCGATCGGTGCGGGCCTCTTCGCTATTACGCCA
GCTGGCGAAAGGGGGATGTGCTGCAAGGCGATTAAGTTGGGTAACGCCAGGGTTTTCCCAGTCACGACGT
TGTAAAACGACGGCCAGTGAGCGCGCGTAATACGACTCACTATAGGGCGAATTGGGTACCGGGCCCCCC
Features (pLannotate 1.2.2; 16 found; start..end, strand, type, name):
      7..141     +  CDS            lacI (fragment): lac repressor; lacI; The lac repressor binds to the lac operator to inhibit transcription in E. coli. This inhibition can be relieved by adding lactose or isopropyl-β-D-thiogalactopyranoside (IPTG).
    276..309     +  protein_bind   FRT (minimal): supports FLP-mediated excision but not integration (Turan and Bode, 2011) FLP recombinase from the Saccharomyces cerevisiae 2μ plasmid
    316..645     +  CDS            tnpA (fragment): TN5P_ECOLX - Also known as tnp. Experimental evidence at protein level: Swiss-Prot protein existence level 1. Mediates transposition of transposon Tn5 by a 'cut and paste' mechanism. First, the monomeric transposase binds the 19 bp inverted DNA repeats flanking the transposon. Then, dimerization of the DNA- bound transposase creates a synaptic DNA complex. After nicking of the first DNA strand, excision of the transposon proceeds through a series of intermediates. The transposase then mediates the insertion of the transposon at a new site by strand transfer. The activity of the wild- type tran
    677..1468    +  CDS            neo: KKA2_KLEPN - Also known as kan, nptII. Experimental evidence at protein level: Swiss-Prot protein existence level 1. Resistance to kanamycin, neomycin, paromomycin, ribostamycin, butirosin and gentamicin B. From Klebsiella pneumoniae.
   1484..1531    +  protein_bind   FRT: FLP-mediated recombination occurs in the 8-bp core sequence TCTAGAAA (Turan and Bode, 2011). FLP recombinase from the Saccharomyces cerevisiae 2μ plasmid
   1552..1887    -  CDS            tetC (fragment): TETC_ECOLX - Experimental evidence at protein level: Swiss-Prot protein existence level 1. From Escherichia coli.
   1885..2072    +  CDS            TcR (fragment): tetracycline efflux protein; tet; confers resistance to tetracycline
   2071..2111    +  CDS            rop (fragment): Rop protein, which maintains plasmids at low copy number; rop
   2213..2303    +  misc_feature   bom (fragment): basis of mobility region from pBR322
   2344..3204    -  CDS            AmpR: β-lactamase; bla; confers resistance to ampicillin, carbenicillin, and related antibiotics
   3205..3309    -  promoter       AmpR promoter: bla
   3419..3807    -  rep_origin     R6K γ ori: γ replication origin from E. coli plasmid R6K; requires the R6K initiator protein pi for replication
   3897..4325    -  rep_origin     f1 ori (sequence partly withheld): f1 bacteriophage origin of replication; arrow indicates direction of (+) strand synthesis
   4330..4485    -  CDS            lacZα (fragment): LacZα fragment of β-galactosidase; lacZ fragment
   4493..4511    +  promoter       T7 promoter: promoter for bacteriophage T7 RNA polymerase
   4520..6       -  misc_feature   MCS (fragment) (across the origin): pBluescript multiple cloning site
