[The description below was written by a language model from this plasmid's Addgene catalogue record and pLannotate feature annotations shown in this document.]
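Description:
pECT1E is a low-copy bacterial plasmid derived from the suicide vector pWM91, built not for expression in its own right but as a PCR template for adding the pdt1E protein degradation tag to genes on the E. coli chromosome. It carries the R6K γ origin, which fires only when the pi initiator protein is supplied in trans, so it must be maintained in a pir-expressing host such as Pir1 and cannot replicate in ordinary strains. This property keeps carried-over template from persisting after transformation of amplified products. According to the record, the sacB counter-selection marker and lacZ of pWM91 were removed and replaced, by Gibson assembly, with the pdt insertion and a kanamycin resistance cassette taken from the standard recombineering template set.

The feature table shows a neo (nptII) coding sequence with a Tn5-derived upstream fragment, bracketed by two FRT sites, so the marker can be excised by FLP recombinase once an insertion has been selected. The pdt1E tag itself is not annotated; the catalogue lists it as promoterless, consistent with a tag intended to be fused in frame to the end of a chromosomal gene and expressed from that gene's native promoter. Its exact position relative to the FRT-flanked cassette is not stated. The remaining annotations are backbone elements or remnants: an intact AmpR gene with its promoter (although kanamycin is the listed selection), an f1 origin, a T7 promoter, and fragments of lacI, lacZα, a pBluescript-type MCS, tetracycline resistance genes, rop and bom. The plasmid belongs to a toolkit for tunable protein degradation in bacteria.
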