Addgene plasmid #75449: pECT1E
Purpose: Plasmid that serves as the PCR template to create genomic pdt1E insertions. Plasmid contains the R6K origin of replication so needs pir gene to replicate
Depositing lab: James Collins. Depositing organization: Boston University Medical Campus. Publication: Tunable protein degradation in bacteria. Cameron DE, Collins JJ. Nat Biotechnol. 2014 Dec;32(12):1276-81. doi: 10.1038/nbt.3053. Epub 2014 Nov 17. PubMed 25402616.
Backbone
  Vector backbone: pWM91
  Modifications to backbone: removed sacB and lacZ genes and replaced with kan cassette from Datsenko et al. as well as the indicated pdt insertion
  Vector type: Bacterial Expression
Growth in bacteria
  Bacterial resistance: Kanamycin, 50 μg/mL
  Growth temperature: 37°C
  Growth strain: Pir1
  Copy number: Low Copy
Gene/Insert
  Gene/Insert name: pdt1E
  Species: E. coli
  Promoter: none
  Cloning method: Gibson Cloning
  Sequencing primers: 5′ AATCAGCTGTTGCCCGTCTC
Terms and licenses: Academic/Nonprofit Terms; Industry Terms: Not Available to Industry
How to cite: pECT1E was a gift from James Collins (Addgene plasmid # 75449 ; http://n2t.net/addgene:75449 ; RRID:Addgene_75449)
