>Addgene plasmid #75449 | pECT1E | addgene partial sequence | sequence record 146583 | M13pUC-Fwd 5'-CCCAGTCACGACGTTGTAAAACG-3'
CACTGGTGAAAAGAAAAACCACCCTGGCTCCCAATACGCAAACCGCCTCTCCCCGCGCGTTGGCCGATTC
ATTAATGCAACTGGCACGACAGGTTTCCCGACTGGAAAGCGGGCAGGCGGCGAACAAAAACGAAGAAAAC
ACCAACGAAGTGCCCGACGGAATGCTGAACGCGGGCCAGGCGAACCGTCTTCAGTTGTAACCGCGGAGGA
GAAAGTACCATGATTCCGGGGATCCGTCGACCTGCAGTTCGAAGTTCCTATTCTCTAGAAAGTATAGGAA
CTTCAGAGCGCTTTTGAAGCTCACGCTGCCGCAAGCACTCAGGGCGCAAGGGCTGCTAAAGGAAGCGGAA
CACGTAGAAAGCCAGTCCGCAGAAACGGTGCTGACCCCGGATGAATGTCAGCTACTGGGCTATCTGGACA
AGGGAAAACGCAAGCGCAAAGAGAAAGCAGGTAGCTTGCAGTGGGCTTACATGGCGATAGCTAGACTGGG
CGGTTTTATGGACAGCAAGCGAACCGGAATTGCCAGCTGGGG
