>Addgene plasmid #75449 | pECT1E | addgene partial sequence | sequence record 147337 | Neo-R 5'-GCCCAGTCATAGCCGAATAG-3'
ATCATGCGAAACGATCCTCATCCTGTCTCTTGATCAGATCTTGATCCCCTGCGCCATCAGATCCTTGGCG
GCAAGAAAGCCATCCAGTTTACTTTGCAGGGCTTCCCAACCTTACCAGAGGGCGCCCCAGCTGGCAATTC
CGGTTCGCTTGCTGTCCATAAAACCGCCCAGTCTAGCTATCGCCATGTAAGCCCACTGCAAGCTACCTGC
TTTCTCTTTGCGCTTGCGTTTTCCCTTGTCCAGATAGCCCAGTAGCTGACATTCATCCGGGGTCAGCACC
GTTTCTGCGGACTGGCTTTCTACGTGTTCCGCTTCCTTTAGCAGCCCTTGCGCCCTGAGTGCTTGCGGCA
GCGTGAGCTTCAAAAGCGCTCTGAAGTTCCTATACTTTCTAGAGAATAGGAACTTCGAACTGCAGGTCGA
CGGATCCCCGGAATCATGGTACTTTCTCCTCCGCGGTTACAACTGAAGACGGTTCGCCTGGCCCGCGTTC
AGCATTCCGTCGGGCACTTCGTTGGTGTTTTCTTCGTTTTTGTTCGCCGCCTGCCCGCTTTCCAGTCGGG
AAACCTGTCGTGCCAGTTGCATTAATGAATCGGCCAACGCGCGGGGAGAGGCGGTTTGCGTATTGGGAGC
CAGGGTGGTTTTTCTTTTCACCAGTGAGACGGGCAACAGCTGATTCTCGAGGGGGGGCCCGGTAC
